>Addgene plasmid #238317 | pBB3-ScVip1-536-1107-R547A-H548A-R551A | addgene full sequence | sequence record 478356 | Addgene NGS Result
ATGAAGCATCATCATCATCATCACCATCACCACCACGGTGCTAGCTGGTCCCACCCCCAGTTCGAGAAGG
GTGGTGGTTCCGGTGGCGGATCCGGTGGTTCTGCTTGGAGCCACCCTCAATTCGAAAAGGGCTCCGGTTC
CGGCGAGAACCTGTACTTCCAAGGTGCCAAATGGGTGTTCAAGGGCCTCGCCATCATCATCGCTGCCGCT
GACGCTACTCCTAAGCAAAAGTTCAAGCACTCCTTCACTAGCCCCATCTTCATCTCCCTGCTGAAGGGTC
ACAAAGAGGAAGTCGTCATCCGTAACGTGAACGATCTGAAGATCGTGCTGCAGGCTCTGCGTATCGCTCT
GGACGAGAAGGCTGGCAACCCCGCTAAGATCAAGGTGCTGGCTAACGCTCTCGAGAAGAAGCTGAACTTC
CCCGGCACCAAGATCCAGCTGAAGCCAGTGCTGAACAAAGAGAACGAGGTCGAGAAGGTGCAGTTCATCC
TGAAGTGGGGTGGCGAGCCTACTCACTCCGCTAAGTACCAGGCTACCGAGCTGGGAGAGCAGATGCGTCA
AGACTTCGACCTGTTGAACAAGTCCATCCTGCAGAATATCAAGATCTTCAGCTCCTCCGAGCGTCGTGTG
CTGCACACTGCTCAGTACTGGACCCGTGCTCTGTTCGGTGCTGACGAGCTGGGTTCCGACGAGATCTCTA
TCCGCAAGGACCTGCTGGACGACTCCAACGCTGCTAAGGACCTCATGGACAAAGTCAAGAAGAAGTTGAA
GCCCCTGCTGCGCGAGGGCAAAGAGGCTCCTCCTCAATTCGCTTGGCCCTCCAAGATGCCCGAGCCTTAC
CTGGTCATCAAGCGTGTGGTCGAGCTGATGAACTACCACAAGAAAATCATGGATAACAACTTCGCCAAGA
AAGACGTGAACTCCATGCAGACCCGTTGGTGCACCTCTGAGGACCCCAGCCTGTTCAAAGAGCGTTGGGA
CAAGCTTTTCAAAGAGTTCAACAACGCCGAGAAGGTCGACCCTTCCAAGATCTCCGAGCTGTACGACACC
ATGAAGTACGACGCTCTGCACAACCGTCAGTTCTTGGAGAACATCTTCGACCCCGGCCTGCCTAACGAGG
CTATCGCTGACGAACTCGGTTCTCACTCCCTGGTGGATCGTTACCCCATCAACGTCCTGGCCAAGAACAA
CTTCAAGATCATCGACTCCCACTCCATGAACAACTCCGGCAAGAACTCCTCCAACTCCGTGGGTTCTCTC
GGCTGGGTGCTCGAGTCTGGAAAGACCTCAACCGCTCGTAACCCCAAGTCCTCTAGCCAGTTCGACGAGC
CCCGTTTCATGCAGCTGCGCGAACTGTACAAGCTGGCTAAGGTCCTGTTCGACTTCATCTGCCCCAAAGA
GTACGGTATCTCCGACGCTGAGAAGCTGGACATCGGCCTGCTGACTTCTCTGCCTCTGGCTAAGCAGATC
CTGAACGACATCGGCGACATGAAGAACCGCGAGACTCCCGCTTGTGTGGCTTACTTCACCAAAGAGTCCC
ACATCTACACCCTGCTCAACATCATCTACGAAAGCGGTATCCCCATGAGGATCGCTCGCAACGCTCTGCC
CGAACTGGACTACTTGTCCCAGATCACCTTCGAGTTGTACGAGTCCACCGACGCTTCCGGCCAGAAGTCC
CACTCTATCCGTCTGAAGATGTCTCCCGGTTGCCACACTCAGGACCCTCTGGACGTGCAATTGGACGACC
GTCACTACATCTCTTGCATCCCTAAGATCTCCCTGACCAAGCACCTCGACATGGACTACGTGCAGCAGAA
GCTGCGTAACAAGTTCACCCGTGTGATCATGCCTCCAAAGTTCACTCCCGTGAACATCACCTCATAAGCG
GCCGCACTCGAGTAGGATCGAATCGGACTTTCGAATCTAGAGCCTGCAGTCTCGACAAGCTTGTCGAGAA
GTACTAGAGGATCATAATCAGCCATACCACATTTGTAGAGGTTTTACTTGCTTTAAAAAACCTCCCACAC
CTCCCCCTGAACCTGAAACATAAAATGAATGCAATTGTTGTTGTTAACTTGTTTATTGCAGCTTATAATG
GTTACAAATAAAGCAATAGCATCACAAATTTCACAAATAAAGCATTTTTTTCACTGCATTCTAGTTGTGG
TTTGTCCAAACTCATCAATGTATCTTATCATGTCTGGATCTGATCACTGCTTGAGCCTAGAAGATCCGGC
TGCTAACAAAGCCCGAAAGGAAGCTGAGTTGGCTGCTGCCACCGCTGAGCAATAACTATCATAACCCCTA
GGGTATACCCATCTAATTGGAACCAGATAAGTGAAATCTAGTTCCAAACTATTTTGTCATTTTTAATTTT
CGTATTAGCTTACGACGCTACACCCAGTTCCCATCTATTTTGTCACTCTTCCCTAAATAATCCTTAAAAA
CTCCATTTCCACCCCTCCCAGTTCCCAACTATTTTGTCCGCCCACAACCGGTTGACTTGGGTCAACTGTC
AGACCAAGTTTACTCATATATACTTTAGATTGATTTAAAACTTCATTTTTAATTTAAAAGGATCTAGGTG
AAGATCCTTTTTGATAATCTCATGACCAAAATCCCTTAACGTGAGTTTTCGTTCCACTGAGCGTCAGACC
CCGTAGAAAAGATCAAAGGATCTTCTTGAGATCCTTTTTTTCTGCGCGTAATCTGCTGCTTGCAAACAAA
AAAACCACCGCTACCAGCGGTGGTTTGTTTGCCGGATCAAGAGCTACCAACTCTTTTTCCGAAGGTAACT
GGCTTCAGCAGAGCGCAGATACCAAATACTGTTCTTCTAGTGTAGCCGTAGTTAGGCCACCACTTCAAGA
ACTCTGTAGCACCGCCTACATACCTCGCTCTGCTAATCCTGTTACCAGTGGCTGCTGCCAGTGGCGATAA
GTCGTGTCTTACCGGGTTGGACTCAAGACGATAGTTACCGGATAAGGCGCAGCGGTCGGGCTGAACGGGG
GGTTCGTGCACACAGCCCAGCTTGGAGCGAACGACCTACACCGAACTGAGATACCTACAGCGTGAGCTAT
GAGAAAGCGCCACGCTTCCCGAAGGGAGAAAGGCGGACAGGTATCCGGTAAGCGGCAGGGTCGGAACAGG
AGAGCGCACGAGGGAGCTTCCAGGGGGAAACGCCTGGTATCTTTATAGTCCTGTCGGGTTTCGCCACCTC
TGACTTGAGCGTCGATTTTTGTGATGCTCGTCAGGGGGGCGGAGCCTATGGAAAAACGCCAGCAACGCGG
CCTTTTTACGGTTCCTGGCCTTTTGCTGGCCTTTTGCTCACATGTTCTTTCCTGCGTTATCCCCTGATTG
ACTTGGGTCGCTCTTCCTGTGGATGCGCAGATGCCCTGCGTAAGCGGGTGTGGGCGGACAATAAAGTCTT
AAACTGAACAAAATAGATCTAAACTATGACAATAAAGTCTTAAACTAGACAGAATAGTTGTAAACTGAAA
TCAGTCCAGTTATGCTGTGAAAAAGCATACTGGACTTTTGTTATGGCTAAAGCAAACTCTTCATTTTCTG
AAGTGCAAATTGCCCGTCGTATTAAAGAGGGGCGTGGCCAAGGGCATGTAAAGACTATATTCGCGGCGTT
GTGACAATTTACCGAACAACTCCGCGGCCGGGAAGCCGATCTCGGCTTGAACGAATTGTTAGGTGGCGGT
ACTTGGGTCGATATCAAAGTGCATCACTTCTTCCCGTATGCCCAACTTTGTATAGAGAGCCACTGCGGGA
TCGTCACCGTAATCTGCTTGCACGTAGATCACATAAGCACCAAGCGCGTTGGCCTCATGCTTGAGGAGAT
TGATGAGCGCGGTGGCAATGCCCTGCCTCCGGTGCTCGCCGGAGACTGCGAGATCATAGATATAGATCTC
ACTACGCGGCTGCTCAAACTTGGGCAGAACGTAAGCCGCGAGAGCGCCAACAACCGCTTCTTGGTCGAAG
GCAGCAAGCGCGATGAATGTCTTACTACGGAGCAAGTTCCCGAGGTAATCGGAGTCCGGCTGATGTTGGG
AGTAGGTGGCTACGTCTCCGAACTCACGACCGAAAAGATCAAGAGCAGCCCGCATGGATTTGACTTGGTC
AGGGCCGAGCCTACATGTGCGAATGATGCCCATACTTGAGCCACCTAACTTTGTTTTAGGGCGACTGCCC
TGCTGCGTAACATCGTTGCTGCTGCGTAACATCGTTGCTGCTCCATAACATCAAACATCGACCCACGGCG
TAACGCGCTTGCTGCTTGGATGCCCGAGGCATAGACTGTACAAAAAAACAGTCATAACAAGCCATGAAAA
CCGCCACTGCGCCGTTACCACCGCTGCGTTCGGTCAAGGTTCTGGACCAGTTGCGTGAGCGCATACGCTA
CTTGCATTACAGTTTACGAACCGAACAGGCTTATGTCAACTGGGTTCGTGCCTTCATCCGTTTCCACGGT
GTGCGTCACCCGGCAACCTTGGGCAGCAGCGAAGTCGCCATAACTTCGTATAGCATACATTATACGAAGT
TATCTGTAACTATAACGGTCCTAAGGTAGCGAGTTTAAACACTAGTATCGATTCGCGACCTACTCCGGAA
GGTTTAAACGTACCCGTAGTGGCTATGGCAGGGCTTGCCGCCCCGACGTTGGCTGCGAGCCCTGGGCCTT
CACCCGAACTTGGGGGTTGGGGTGGGGAAAAGGAAGAAACGCGGGCGTATTGGTCCCAATGGGGTCTCGG
TGGGGTATCGACAGAGTGCCAGCCCTGGGACCGAACCCCGCGTTTATGAACAAACGACCCAACACCCGTG
CGTTTTATTCTGTCTTTTTATTGCCGTCATAGCGCGGGTTCCTTCCGGTATTGTCTCCTTCCGTGTTTCA
GTTAGCCTCCCCCATCTCCCGGTACCGCATGCTCCGATTCGATCCTACTTGTACAGCTCGTCCATGCCGA
GAGTGATCCCGGCGGCGGTCACGAACTCCAGCAGGACCATGTGATCGCGCTTCTCGTTGGGGTCTTTGCT
CAGGGCGGACTGGTAGCTCAGGTAGTGGTTGTCGGGCAGCAGCACGGGGCCGTCGCCGATGGGGGTGTTC
TGCTGGTAGTGGTCGGCGAGCTGCACGCTGCCGTCCTCGATGTTGTGGCGGATCTTGAAGTTCACCTTGA
TGCCGTTCTTCTGCTTGTCGGCCATGATATAGACGTTGTGGCTGTTGTAGTTGTACTCCAGCTTGTGCCC
CAGGATGTTGCCGTCCTCCTTGAAGTCGATACCCTTCAGCTCGATGCGGTTCACCAGGGTGTCGCCCTCG
AACTTCACCTCGGCGCGGGTCTTGTAGTTGCCGTCGTCCTTGAAGAAGATGGTGCGCTCCTGGACGTAGC
CTTCGGGCATGGCGGACTTGAAGAAGTCGTGCTGCTTCATGTGGTCGGGGTAGCGGGCGAAGCACTGCAG
GCCGTAGCCGAAGGTGGTCACGAGGGTGGGCCAGGGCACGGGCAGCTTGCCGGTGGTGCAGATGAACTTC
AGGGTCAGCTTGCCGTAGGTGGCATCGCCCTCGCCCTCGCCGGACACGCTGAACTTGTGGCCGTTTACGT
CGCCGTCCAGCTCGACCAGGATGGGCACCACCCCGGTGAACAGCTCCTCGCCCTTGCTCACCATCATGGT
TTCGGACCGCCCGGGTGATCAAGTCTTCGTCGAGTGATTGTAAATAAAATGTAATTTACAGTATAGTATT
TTAATTAATATACAAATGATTTGATAATAATTCTTATTTAACTATAATATATTGTGTTGGGTTGAATTAA
AGGTCCGTATACTAGTATCGATTCGCGACCTACTCCGGAATATTAATAGATCATGGAGATAATTAAAATG
ATAACCATCTCGCAAATAAATAAGTATTTTACTGTTTTCGTAACAGTTTTGTAATAAAAAAACCTATAAA
TATTCCGGATTATTCATACCGTCCCACCATCGGGCGCGG
Features (pLannotate 1.2.2; 15 found; start..end, strand, type, name):
      6..23      +  CDS            capTEV™ (fragment): composite tag for in vivo biotinylation, TEV protease cleavage, and 6xHis tagging
    169..1884    +  CDS            VIP1 (fragment): VIP1_YEAST - Experimental evidence at protein level: Swiss-Prot protein existence level 1. Bifunctional inositol kinase that acts in concert with the IP6K kinases to synthesize the diphosphate group-containing inositol pyrophosphates diphosphoinositol pentakisphosphate, PP-InsP5, and bis- diphosphoinositol tetrakisphosphate, (PP)2-InsP4 (PubMed:17412958). Phosphorylates inositol hexakisphosphate (InsP6) at positions 1 or 3 to produce PP-InsP5 which is in turn phosphorylated by IP6Ks to produce (PP)2-InsP4. Alternatively, phosphorylates at position 1 or 3 PP-InsP5, produced by IP6Ks from InsP6,
   1970..2053    +  CDS            large T antigen (fragment): large T antigen from SV40 (simian virus 40)
   2076..2210    +  polyA_signal   SV40 poly(A) signal: SV40 polyadenylation signal
   2239..2288    +  CDS            SET1 (fragment): solubility-enhancement tag derived from T7 phage gene 10B
   2331..2496    -  mobile_element Tn7L: mini-Tn7 element (left end of the Tn7 transposon) Tn7
   2686..3274    +  rep_origin     ori: high-copy-number ColE1/pMB1/pBR322/pUC origin of replication
   3409..3632    -  mobile_element Tn7R: mini-Tn7 element (right end of the Tn7 transposon) Tn7
   3699..4232    -  CDS            GmR: gentamycin acetyltransferase; aacC1; confers resistance to gentamycin
   4421..4449    -  promoter       Pc promoter: intI1 (promoter lies within the coding sequence); class 1 integron promoter
   4520..4553    +  protein_bind   loxP: Cre-mediated recombination occurs in the 8-bp core sequence (GCATACAT). Cre recombinase
   4808..4856    -  polyA_signal   HSV TK poly(A) signal: herpes simplex virus thymidine kinase polyadenylation signal (Cole and Stacy, 1985)
   4948..5664    -  CDS            EYFP: EYFP is a basic (constitutively fluorescent) green/yellow fluorescent protein published in 1996, derived from Aequorea victoria. It is reported to be a very rapidly-maturing weak dimer with high acid sensitivity.
   5706..5815    -  promoter       p10 promoter: baculovirus promoter for expression in insect cells
   5860..5951    +  promoter       polyhedrin promoter: polh from Autographa californica; promoter for the baculovirus polyhedrin gene
