[The description below was written by a language model from this plasmid's Addgene catalogue record and pLannotate feature annotations shown in this document.]
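Description:
pBB3-ScVip1-536-1107-R547A-H548A-R551A is a baculovirus transfer plasmid built on the pBB3 backbone for producing a fragment of the budding yeast inositol pyrophosphate enzyme Vip1 (the yeast PPIP5K, YLR410W) in insect cells. In bacteria it is maintained at high copy through a ColE1/pUC-type origin and selected with gentamicin, the acetyltransferase gene being driven by a class 1 integron Pc promoter. Mini-Tn7 left and right ends flank the expression cassettes and the gentamicin marker, an arrangement typical of vectors that deliver their cargo into a baculoviral bacmid by Tn7 transposition. A loxP site is also present and could in principle support Cre-mediated fusion with other plasmids, although the record does not say it is used here.

The 1,716 bp insert, introduced by Gibson cloning, encodes Vip1 residues 536–1107 carrying three alanine substitutions (R547A, H548A, R551A). It sits downstream of the polyhedrin promoter, a strong very-late baculovirus promoter, and is followed by an SV40 polyadenylation signal. The backbone supplies an N-terminal His10 tag, Twin-Strep-tag and TEV protease site, allowing affinity purification and subsequent tag removal; the short "capTEV" hit in the feature table probably reflects part of this tag region, and the small SV40 large T antigen and SET1 hits are likely incidental matches. In the opposite orientation, a p10 promoter drives EYFP with an HSV TK poly(A) signal, giving a fluorescent reporter that can be used to follow infection of insect cells. The construct serves for recombinant expression of this mutant Vip1 fragment; the record does not state the functional effect of the substitutions.
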