Addgene plasmid #238317: pBB3-ScVip1-536-1107-R547A-H548A-R551A
Purpose: ScVip1-536-1107-R547A-H548A-R551A protein expression in insect cells
Depositing lab: Michael Hothorn. Depositing organization: University of Geneva. Publication: A small signaling domain controls PPIP5K phosphatase activity in phosphate homeostasis. Raia P, Lee K, Bartsch SM, Rico-Resendiz F, Portugal-Calisto D, Vadas O, Panse VG, Fiedler D, Hothorn M. Nat Commun. 2025 Feb 19;16(1):1753. doi: 10.1038/s41467-025-56937-0. PubMed 39966396.
Backbone
  Vector backbone: pBB3
  Vector type: Insect Expression
Growth in bacteria
  Bacterial resistance: Gentamicin, 10 μg/mL
  Growth temperature: 37°C
  Growth strain: DH5alpha
  Copy number: High Copy
Gene/Insert
  Gene/Insert name: VIP1 (alt name: PPIP5K)
  Species: S. cerevisiae (budding yeast)
  Insert size (bp): 1716
  Mutation: ScVip1-536-1107-R547A-H548A-R551A
  Entrez Gene: VIP1 (a.k.a. YLR410W)
  Tag / fusion protein: His10-Tag, Twin-Strep-tag, TEV (N terminal on backbone)
  Cloning method: Gibson Cloning
Terms and licenses: Academic/Nonprofit Terms; Industry Terms: Not Available to Industry
How to cite: pBB3-ScVip1-536-1107-R547A-H548A-R551A was a gift from Michael Hothorn (Addgene plasmid # 238317 ; http://n2t.net/addgene:238317 ; RRID:Addgene_238317)
